Addgene plasmid #87710: FRB-TagRFPT-CAAX
Purpose: FRB-tagged TagRFPT; targeted to plasma membrane.
Depositing lab: Jin Zhang. Publication: Genetically encoded biosensors for visualizing live-cell biochemical activity at super-resolution. Mo GC, Ross B, Hertel F, Manna P, Yang X, Greenwald E, Booth C, Plummer AM, Tenner B, Chen Z, Wang Y, Kennedy EJ, Cole PA, Fleming KG, Palmer A, Jimenez R, Xiao J, Dedecker P, Zhang J. Nat Methods. 2017 Apr;14(4):427-434. doi: 10.1038/nmeth.4221. Epub 2017 Mar 13. PubMed 28288122.
Backbone
  Vector backbone: pcDNA3
  Backbone manufacturer: Invitrogen
  Backbone size w/o insert (bp): 5500
  Total vector size (bp): 6519
  Vector type: Mammalian Expression
  Selectable markers: Neomycin (select with G418)
Growth in bacteria
  Bacterial resistance: Ampicillin, 100 μg/mL
  Growth temperature: 37°C
  Growth strain: DH5alpha
  Copy number: High Copy
Gene/Insert
  Gene/Insert name: FRB-TagRFPT-CAAX
  Species: Synthetic
  Insert size (bp): 1047
  Promoter: CMV
  Tag / fusion protein: C-terminal targeting sequence from Kras (C terminal on insert); 6xHis (N terminal on backbone); T7 tag (gene 10 leader) (N terminal on backbone); Xpress (TM) tag (N terminal on backbone)
  Cloning method: Restriction Enzyme; 5′ cloning site BamHI (not destroyed); 3′ cloning site EcoRI (not destroyed)
  Sequencing primers: 5′ T7 forward; 3′ BGH reverse
Terms and licenses: Academic/Nonprofit Terms; Industry Terms: Not Available to Industry
How to cite: FRB-TagRFPT-CAAX was a gift from Jin Zhang (Addgene plasmid # 87710 ; http://n2t.net/addgene:87710 ; RRID:Addgene_87710)
