[The description below was written by a language model from this plasmid's Addgene catalogue record and pLannotate feature annotations shown in this document.]
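Description:
FRB-TagRFPT-CAAX is a mammalian expression plasmid of about 6.5 kb built on the pcDNA3 backbone. It is maintained in E. coli at high copy through a ColE1/pUC-type origin with ampicillin resistance (AmpR), and also carries an f1 origin. For mammalian cells, an SV40 early promoter drives a neomycin phosphotransferase gene followed by an SV40 polyadenylation signal, allowing G418 selection of stable transfectants. Several short annotated fragments (lac promoter/operator, lacI, ble, bom, and a small match to an HIV-1 LTR near the CMV promoter) appear to be backbone remnants or partial sequence matches with no evident role in the design.

The payload is a roughly 1 kb synthetic fusion cloned between BamHI and EcoRI, transcribed from the CMV enhancer/promoter and terminated by the bovine growth hormone polyadenylation signal. A T7 promoter lies upstream and an SP6 promoter downstream of the insert. The reading frame begins with backbone-encoded N-terminal tags (6xHis, the T7 gene 10 leader and the Xpress epitope with its enterokinase site). These are followed by the FKBP-rapamycin binding (FRB) domain, then the red fluorescent protein TagRFP-T (annotated by the software simply as TagRFP), and finally a C-terminal targeting sequence from KRas. The software labels the FRB domain as the T2098L variant, which the catalogue entry does not mention. The CAAX-type KRas tail is not separately annotated in the feature table, but directs lipid modification and anchors the fusion at the plasma membrane.

The result is a red-fluorescent, membrane-tethered FRB module. FRB is commonly used as one half of a rapamycin-inducible dimerization pair with FKBP-tagged partners, although the record itself states only the tagging and targeting. The associated publication concerns genetically encoded biosensors for imaging biochemical activity in live cells at super-resolution.
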