Features (pLannotate 1.2.2; 25 found; start..end, strand, type, name):
      1..21      +  CDS            capTEV™ (fragment): composite tag for in vivo biotinylation, TEV protease cleavage, and 6xHis tagging
     22..54      +  CDS            T7 tag (gene 10 leader): leader peptide from bacteriophage T7 gene 10 promotes efficient translation in E. coli
     58..81      +  CDS            Xpress™ tag: Xpress™ epitope tag, including an enterokinase recognition and cleavage site
     88..366     +  CDS            FRB*: T2098L mutant of FKBP-rapamycin binding domain of human FRAP binds synthetic ligands such as AP21967
    394..1086    +  CDS            TagRFP: TagRFP is a basic (constitutively fluorescent) red fluorescent protein published in 2007, derived from Entacmaea quadricolor. It has very low acid sensitivity.
   1150..1168    -  promoter       SP6 promoter: promoter for bacteriophage SP6 RNA polymerase
   1194..1418    +  polyA_signal   bGH poly(A) signal: bovine growth hormone polyadenylation signal
   1422..1443    +  promoter       SV40 promoter (fragment): SV40 enhancer and early promoter
   1464..1892    +  rep_origin     f1 ori (sequence partly withheld): f1 bacteriophage origin of replication; arrow indicates direction of (+) strand synthesis
   1906..2235    +  promoter       SV40 promoter: SV40 enhancer and early promoter
   2302..3093    +  CDS            neo: KKA2_KLEPN - Also known as kan, nptII. Experimental evidence at protein level: Swiss-Prot protein existence level 1. Resistance to kanamycin, neomycin, paromomycin, ribostamycin, butirosin and gentamicin B. From Klebsiella pneumoniae.
   3117..3275    +  CDS            ble (fragment): BLE_KLEPN - Experimental evidence at protein level: Swiss-Prot protein existence level 1. Binding protein with a strong affinity to the bleomycin family of antibiotics. Binds to CL990; an antimitotic-antibiotic compound. From Klebsiella pneumoniae.
   3270..3391    +  polyA_signal   SV40 poly(A) signal: SV40 polyadenylation signal
   3464..3480    -  protein_bind   lac operator: The lac repressor binds to the lac operator to inhibit transcription in E. coli. This inhibition can be relieved by adding lactose or isopropyl-β-D-thiogalactopyranoside (IPTG). lac repressor encoded by lacI
   3488..3518    -  promoter       lac promoter: promoter for the E. coli lac operon
   3533..3554    -  protein_bind   CAP binding site: CAP binding activates transcription in the presence of cAMP. E. coli catabolite activator protein
   3567..3659    -  CDS            lacI (fragment): lac repressor; lacI; The lac repressor binds to the lac operator to inhibit transcription in E. coli. This inhibition can be relieved by adding lactose or isopropyl-β-D-thiogalactopyranoside (IPTG).
   3842..4430    -  rep_origin     ori: high-copy-number ColE1/pMB1/pBR322/pUC origin of replication
   4601..5461    -  CDS            AmpR: β-lactamase; bla; confers resistance to ampicillin, carbenicillin, and related antibiotics
   5462..5566    -  promoter       AmpR promoter: bla
   5625..5677    -  misc_feature   bom (fragment): basis of mobility region from pBR322
   5832..6211    +  enhancer       CMV enhancer: human cytomegalovirus immediate early enhancer
   6212..6415    +  promoter       CMV promoter: human cytomegalovirus (CMV) immediate early promoter
   6411..6444    +  LTR            5' LTR (truncated) (fragment): truncated 5' long terminal repeat (LTR) from HIV-1
   6460..6478    +  promoter       T7 promoter: promoter for bacteriophage T7 RNA polymerase
>Addgene plasmid #87710 | FRB-TagRFPT-CAAX | addgene full sequence | sequence record 176211 | Addgene NGS Result
CATCATCATCATCATCATGGTATGGCTAGCATGACTGGTGGACAGCAAATGGGTCGGGATCTGTACGACG
ATGACGATAAGGATCCCATCCTCTGGCATGAGATGTGGCATGAAGGCCTGGAAGAGGCATCTCGTTTGTA
CTTTGGGGAAAGGAACGTGAAAGGCATGTTTGAGGTGCTGGAGCCCTTGCATGCTATGATGGAACGGGGC
CCCCAGACTCTGAAGGAAACATCCTTTAATCAGGCCTATGGTCGAGATTTAATGGAGGCCCAAGAGTGGT
GCAGGAAGTACATGAAATCAGGGAATGTCAAGGACCTCCTCCAAGCCTGGGACCTCTATTATCATGTGTT
CCGACGAATCTCAAAGACTAGTGGTACCGGAGGTAGCGGTTCTATGAGCGAGCTGATTAAGGAGAACATG
CACATGAAGCTGTACATGGAGGGCACCGTGAACAACCACCACTTCAAGTGCACATCCGAGGGCGAAGGCA
AGCCCTACGAGGGCACCCAGACCATGAGAATCAAGGTGGTCGAGGGCGGCCCTCTCCCCTTCGCCTTCGA
CATCCTGGCTACCAGCTTCATGTACGGCAGCAGAACCTTCATCAACCACACCCAGGGCATCCCCGATTTC
TTTAAGCAGTCCTTCCCTGAGGGCTTCACATGGGAGAGAGTCACCACATACGAAGACGGGGGCGTGCTGA
CCGCTACCCAGGACACCAGCCTCCAGGACGGCTGCCTCATCTACAACGTCAAGATCAGAGGGGTGAACTT
CCCATCCAACGGCCCTGTGATGCAGAAGAAAACACTCGGCTGGGAGGCCAACACCGAGATGCTGTACCCC
GCTGACGGCGGCCTGGAAGGCAGAACCGACATGGCCCTGAAGCTCGTGGGCGGGGGCCACCTGATCTGCA
ACTTCAAGACCACATACAGATCCAAGAAACCCGCTAAGAACCTCAAGATGCCCGGCGTCTACTATGTGGA
CCACAGACTGGAAAGAATCAAGGAGGCCGACAAAGAGACCTACGTCGAGCAGCACGAGGTGGCTGTGGCC
AGATACTGCGACCTCCCTAGCAAACTGGGGCACAAGGAATTCAAGAAGAAGAAGAAGAGCAAGACCAAGT
GCGTGATCATGTAATCTAGAGGGCCCTATTCTATAGTGTCACCTAAATGCTAGAGCTCGCTGATCAGCCT
CGACTGTGCCTTCTAGTTGCCAGCCATCTGTTGTTTGCCCCTCCCCCGTGCCTTCCTTGACCCTGGAAGG
TGCCACTCCCACTGTCCTTTCCTAATAAAATGAGGAAATTGCATCGCATTGTCTGAGTAGGTGTCATTCT
ATTCTGGGGGGTGGGGTGGGGCAGGACAGCAAGGGGGAGGATTGGGAAGACAATAGCAGGCATGCTGGGG
ATGCGGTGGGCTCTATGGCTTCTGAGGCGGAAAGAACCAGCTGGGGCTCTAGGGGGTATCCCC
[124 nt withheld, positions 1464-1587]
C
[91 nt withheld, positions 1589-1679]
A
[49 nt withheld, positions 1681-1729]
CCTTTGACGTTGGAGTCCACGTTCTTT
[37 nt withheld, positions 1757-1793]
ACCCTATCTCGGTCTATTCTTTTGATTTATAAGGGATTTTGCCGATTTCGGCCTATTGGTTAAAAAATGA
GCTGATTTAACAAAAATTTAACGCGAATTAATTCTGTGGAATGTGTGTCAGTTAGGGTGTGGAAAGTCCC
CAGGCTCCCCAGCAGGCAGAAGTATGCAAAGCATGCATCTCAATTAGTCAGCAACCAGGTGTGGAAAGTC
CCCAGGCTCCCCAGCAGGCAGAAGTATGCAAAGCATGCATCTCAATTAGTCAGCAACCATAGTCCCGCCC
CTAACTCCGCCCATCCCGCCCCTAACTCCGCCCAGTTCCGCCCATTCTCCGCCCCATGGCTGACTAATTT
TTTTTATTTATGCAGAGGCCGAGGCCGCCTCTGCCTCTGAGCTATTCCAGAAGTAGTGAGGAGGCTTTTT
TGGAGGCCTAGGCTTTTGCAAAAAGCTCCCGGGAGCTTGTATATCCATTTTCGGATCTGATCAAGAGACA
GGATGAGGATCGTTTCGCATGATTGAACAAGATGGATTGCACGCAGGTTCTCCGGCCGCTTGGGTGGAGA
GGCTATTCGGCTATGACTGGGCACAACAGACAATCGGCTGCTCTGATGCCGCCGTGTTCCGGCTGTCAGC
GCAGGGGCGCCCGGTTCTTTTTGTCAAGACCGACCTGTCCGGTGCCCTGAATGAACTGCAGGACGAGGCA
GCGCGGCTATCGTGGCTGGCCACGACGGGCGTTCCTTGCGCAGCTGTGCTCGACGTTGTCACTGAAGCGG
GAAGGGACTGGCTGCTATTGGGCGAAGTGCCGGGGCAGGATCTCCTGTCATCTCACCTTGCTCCTGCCGA
GAAAGTATCCATCATGGCTGATGCAATGCGGCGGCTGCATACGCTTGATCCGGCTACCTGCCCATTCGAC
CACCAAGCGAAACATCGCATCGAGCGAGCACGTACTCGGATGGAAGCCGGTCTTGTCGATCAGGATGATC
TGGACGAAGAGCATCAGGGGCTCGCGCCAGCCGAACTGTTCGCCAGGCTCAAGGCGCGCATGCCCGACGG
CGAGGATCTCGTCGTGACCCATGGCGATGCCTGCTTGCCGAATATCATGGTGGAAAATGGCCGCTTTTCT
GGATTCATCGACTGTGGCCGGCTGGGTGTGGCGGACCGCTATCAGGACATAGCGTTGGCTACCCGTGATA
TTGCTGAAGAGCTTGGCGGCGAATGGGCTGACCGCTTCCTCGTGCTTTACGGTATCGCCGCTCCCGATTC
GCAGCGCATCGCCTTCTATCGCCTTCTTGACGAGTTCTTCTGAGCGGGACTCTGGGGTTCGAAATGACCG
ACCAAGCGACGCCCAACCTGCCATCACGAGATTTCGATTCCACCGCCGCCTTCTATGAAAGGTTGGGCTT
CGGAATCGTTTTCCGGGACGCCGGCTGGATGATCCTCCAGCGCGGGGATCTCATGCTGGAGTTCTTCGCC
CACCCCAACTTGTTTATTGCAGCTTATAATGGTTACAAATAAAGCAATAGCATCACAAATTTCACAAATA
AAGCATTTTTTTCACTGCATTCTAGTTGTGGTTTGTCCAAACTCATCAATGTATCTTATCATGTCTGTAT
ACCGTCGACCTCTAGCTAGAGCTTGGCGTAATCATGGTCATAGCTGTTTCCTGTGTGAAATTGTTATCCG
CTCACAATTCCACACAACATACGAGCCGGAAGCATAAAGTGTAAAGCCTGGGGTGCCTAATGAGTGAGCT
AACTCACATTAATTGCGTTGCGCTCACTGCCCGCTTTCCAGTCGGGAAACCTGTCGTGCCAGCTGCATTA
ATGAATCGGCCAACGCGCGGGGAGAGGCGGTTTGCGTATTGGGCGCTCTTCCGCTTCCTCGCTCACTGAC
TCGCTGCGCTCGGTCGTTCGGCTGCGGCGAGCGGTATCAGCTCACTCAAAGGCGGTAATACGGTTATCCA
CAGAATCAGGGGATAACGCAGGAAAGAACATGTGAGCAAAAGGCCAGCAAAAGGCCAGGAACCGTAAAAA
GGCCGCGTTGCTGGCGTTTTTCCATAGGCTCCGCCCCCCTGACGAGCATCACAAAAATCGACGCTCAAGT
CAGAGGTGGCGAAACCCGACAGGACTATAAAGATACCAGGCGTTTCCCCCTGGAAGCTCCCTCGTGCGCT
CTCCTGTTCCGACCCTGCCGCTTACCGGATACCTGTCCGCCTTTCTCCCTTCGGGAAGCGTGGCGCTTTC
TCATAGCTCACGCTGTAGGTATCTCAGTTCGGTGTAGGTCGTTCGCTCCAAGCTGGGCTGTGTGCACGAA
CCCCCCGTTCAGCCCGACCGCTGCGCCTTATCCGGTAACTATCGTCTTGAGTCCAACCCGGTAAGACACG
ACTTATCGCCACTGGCAGCAGCCACTGGTAACAGGATTAGCAGAGCGAGGTATGTAGGCGGTGCTACAGA
GTTCTTGAAGTGGTGGCCTAACTACGGCTACACTAGAAGAACAGTATTTGGTATCTGCGCTCTGCTGAAG
CCAGTTACCTTCGGAAAAAGAGTTGGTAGCTCTTGATCCGGCAAACAAACCACCGCTGGTAGCGGTGGTT
TTTTTGTTTGCAAGCAGCAGATTACGCGCAGAAAAAAAGGATCTCAAGAAGATCCTTTGATCTTTTCTAC
GGGGTCTGACGCTCAGTGGAACGAAAACTCACGTTAAGGGATTTTGGTCATGAGATTATCAAAAAGGATC
TTCACCTAGATCCTTTTAAATTAAAAATGAAGTTTTAAATCAATCTAAAGTATATATGAGTAAACTTGGT
CTGACAGTTACCAATGCTTAATCAGTGAGGCACCTATCTCAGCGATCTGTCTATTTCGTTCATCCATAGT
TGCCTGACTCCCCGTCGTGTAGATAACTACGATACGGGAGGGCTTACCATCTGGCCCCAGTGCTGCAATG
ATACCGCGAGACCCACGCTCACCGGCTCCAGATTTATCAGCAATAAACCAGCCAGCCGGAAGGGCCGAGC
GCAGAAGTGGTCCTGCAACTTTATCCGCCTCCATCCAGTCTATTAATTGTTGCCGGGAAGCTAGAGTAAG
TAGTTCGCCAGTTAATAGTTTGCGCAACGTTGTTGCCATTGCTACAGGCATCGTGGTGTCACGCTCGTCG
TTTGGTATGGCTTCATTCAGCTCCGGTTCCCAACGATCAAGGCGAGTTACATGATCCCCCATGTTGTGCA
AAAAAGCGGTTAGCTCCTTCGGTCCTCCGATCGTTGTCAGAAGTAAGTTGGCCGCAGTGTTATCACTCAT
GGTTATGGCAGCACTGCATAATTCTCTTACTGTCATGCCATCCGTAAGATGCTTTTCTGTGACTGGTGAG
TACTCAACCAAGTCATTCTGAGAATAGTGTATGCGGCGACCGAGTTGCTCTTGCCCGGCGTCAATACGGG
ATAATACCGCGCCACATAGCAGAACTTTAAAAGTGCTCATCATTGGAAAACGTTCTTCGGGGCGAAAACT
CTCAAGGATCTTACCGCTGTTGAGATCCAGTTCGATGTAACCCACTCGTGCACCCAACTGATCTTCAGCA
TCTTTTACTTTCACCAGCGTTTCTGGGTGAGCAAAAACAGGAAGGCAAAATGCCGCAAAAAAGGGAATAA
GGGCGACACGGAAATGTTGAATACTCATACTCTTCCTTTTTCAATATTATTGAAGCATTTATCAGGGTTA
TTGTCTCATGAGCGGATACATATTTGAATGTATTTAGAAAAATAAACAAATAGGGGTTCCGCGCACATTT
CCCCGAAAAGTGCCACCTGACGTCGACGGATCGGGAGATCTCCCGATCCCCTATGGTGCACTCTCAGTAC
AATCTGCTCTGATGCCGCATAGTTAAGCCAGTATCTGCTCCCTGCTTGTGTGTTGGAGGTCGCTGAGTAG
TGCGCGAGCAAAATTTAAGCTACAACAAGGCAAGGCTTGACCGACAATTGCATGAAGAATCTGCTTAGGG
TTAGGCGTTTTGCGCTGCTTCGCGATGTACGGGCCAGATATACGCGTTGACATTGATTATTGACTAGTTA
TTAATAGTAATCAATTACGGGGTCATTAGTTCATAGCCCATATATGGAGTTCCGCGTTACATAACTTACG
GTAAATGGCCCGCCTGGCTGACCGCCCAACGACCCCCGCCCATTGACGTCAATAATGACGTATGTTCCCA
TAGTAACGCCAATAGGGACTTTCCATTGACGTCAATGGGTGGAGTATTTACGGTAAACTGCCCACTTGGC
AGTACATCAAGTGTATCATATGCCAAGTACGCCCCCTATTGACGTCAATGACGGTAAATGGCCCGCCTGG
CATTATGCCCAGTACATGACCTTATGGGACTTTCCTACTTGGCAGTACATCTACGTATTAGTCATCGCTA
TTACCATGGTGATGCGGTTTTGGCAGTACATCAATGGGCGTGGATAGCGGTTTGACTCACGGGGATTTCC
AAGTCTCCACCCCATTGACGTCAATGGGAGTTTGTTTTGGCACCAAAATCAACGGGACTTTCCAAAATGT
CGTAACAACTCCGCCCCATTGACGCAAATGGGCGGTAGGCGTGTACGGTGGGAGGTCTATATAAGCAGAG
CTCTCTGGCTAACTAGAGAACCCACTGCTTACTGGCTTATCGAAATTAATACGACTCACTATAGGGAGAC
CCAAGCTTGCGGCCGCCACCATGGTGCGGGGTTCT
